>Addgene plasmid #145285 | pET-45b-HOXA13(+7A)-IDR-mCherry | addgene full sequence | sequence record 311804 | Addgene NGS Result
TTTGTTTAACTTTAAGAAGGAGATATACCATGGCACATCACCACCACCATCACGTGGGTACCGGTGACAG
TGGATCCGGAGCTACCATGGAGTTGAACAAAAACATGGAGGGGGCGGCTGCGGCTGCAGCCGCGGCAGCG
GCTGCAGCGGCTGCAGGAGCCGGTGGAGGAGGTTTTCCCCATCCGGCGGCGGCTGCCGCGGGGGGGAATT
TCAGTGTTGCGGCAGCTGCAGCAGCTGCAGCTGCTGCCGCAGCTAACCAGTGCCGCAACCTGATGGCGCA
TCCAGCGCCTCTTGCGCCGGGGGCCGCATCAGCGTACAGTTCTGCTCCTGGGGAAGCACCCCCGTCCGCG
GCTGCTGCCGCGGCAGCGGCAGCAGCAGCCGCGGCTGCGGCAGCTGCAGCTGCGGCCGCTGCCGCGGCAG
CTAGCTCCAGTGGAGGTCCCGGACCAGCGGGACCTGCTGGTGCGGAAGCCGCGAAGCAGTGTAGCCCGTG
CAGCGCGGCAGCTCAGAGCTCATCCGGTCCCGCCGCCCTCCCATACGGATACTTTGGCTCAGGGTACTAC
CCGTGCGCGAGAATGGGCCCTCACCCCAACGCCATAAAGTCATGTGCCCAACCCGCGTCAGCCGCAGCGG
CAGCAGCTTTTGCCGATAAGTACATGGACACTGCTGGCCCCGCGGCGGAGGAGTTCAGTAGCAGGGCGAA
GGAGGGTACCGGAGGCGGGATGGTTTCCAAAGGAGAGGAGGATAATATGGCTATAATTAAAGAGTTTATG
CGGTTCAAGGTGCATATGGAGGGATCTGTGAACGGTCACGAGTTCGAAATCGAGGGCGAAGGCGAGGGGC
GACCCTATGAAGGGACACAGACGGCCAAACTGAAGGTGACCAAGGGTGGCCCCCTGCCTTTCGCCTGGGA
CATCCTGTCACCCCAGTTTATGTACGGCTCTAAGGCTTACGTTAAGCACCCTGCCGATATTCCGGACTAC
TTGAAACTGAGCTTCCCTGAAGGGTTCAAGTGGGAACGGGTAATGAATTTTGAGGATGGCGGTGTAGTCA
CAGTTACCCAGGACAGCTCTCTTCAGGACGGAGAATTTATCTATAAGGTTAAACTTCGGGGCACTAACTT
CCCATCAGACGGCCCCGTGATGCAGAAGAAAACTATGGGCTGGGAAGCCAGCTCAGAACGCATGTATCCC
GAGGACGGAGCACTGAAGGGAGAAATCAAGCAGCGACTCAAGCTGAAGGATGGGGGACATTATGATGCTG
AGGTCAAAACCACCTATAAGGCCAAGAAACCCGTTCAGCTTCCTGGGGCATACAACGTGAATATCAAACT
GGATATTACATCCCATAACGAAGACTATACCATCGTGGAACAGTACGAGCGGGCCGAGGGCAGACATAGC
ACAGGGGGCATGGATGAATTGTACAAGAAGCTTGCGGCCGCACTCGAGTCTGGTAAAGAAACCGCTGCTG
CGAAATTTGAACGCCAGCACATGGACTCGTCTACTAGCGCAGCTTAATTAACCTAGGCTGCTGCCACCGC
TGAGCAATAACTAGCATAACCCCTTGGGGCCTCTAAACGGGTCTTGAGGGGTTTTTTGCTGAAAGGAGGA
ACTATATCCGGATTGGCGAATGGG
[124 nt withheld, positions 1635-1758]
C
[91 nt withheld, positions 1760-1850]
A
[49 nt withheld, positions 1852-1900]
CCTTTGACGTTGGAGTCCACGTTCTTT
[37 nt withheld, positions 1928-1964]
ACCCTATCTCGGTCTATTCTTTTGATTTATAAGGGATTTTGCCGATTTCGGCCTATTGGTTAAAAAATGA
GCTGATTTAACAAAAATTTAACGCGAATTTTAACAAAATATTAACGTTTACAATTTCTGGCGGCACGATG
GCATGAGATTATCAAAAAGGATCTTCACCTAGATCCTTTTAAATTAAAAATGAAGTTTTAAATCAATCTA
AAGTATATATGAGTAAACTTGGTCTGACAGTTACCAATGCTTAATCAGTGAGGCACCTATCTCAGCGATC
TGTCTATTTCGTTCATCCATAGTTGCCTGACTCCCCGTCGTGTAGATAACTACGATACGGGAGGGCTTAC
CATCTGGCCCCAGTGCTGCAATGATACCGCGAGACCCACGCTCACCGGCTCCAGATTTATCAGCAATAAA
CCAGCCAGCCGGAAGGGCCGAGCGCAGAAGTGGTCCTGCAACTTTATCCGCCTCCATCCAGTCTATTAAT
TGTTGCCGGGAAGCTAGAGTAAGTAGTTCGCCAGTTAATAGTTTGCGCAACGTTGTTGCCATTGCTACAG
GCATCGTGGTGTCACGCTCGTCGTTTGGTATGGCTTCATTCAGCTCCGGTTCCCAACGATCAAGGCGAGT
TACATGATCCCCCATGTTGTGCAAAAAAGCGGTTAGCTCCTTCGGTCCTCCGATCGTTGTCAGAAGTAAG
TTGGCCGCAGTGTTATCACTCATGGTTATGGCAGCACTGCATAATTCTCTTACTGTCATGCCATCCGTAA
GATGCTTTTCTGTGACTGGTGAGTACTCAACCAAGTCATTCTGAGAATAGTGTATGCGGCGACCGAGTTG
CTCTTGCCCGGCGTCAATACGGGATAATACCGCGCCACATAGCAGAACTTTAAAAGTGCTCATCATTGGA
AAACGTTCTTCGGGGCGAAAACTCTCAAGGATCTTACCGCTGTTGAGATCCAGTTCGATGTAACCCACTC
GTGCACCCAACTGATCTTCAGCATCTTTTACTTTCACCAGCGTTTCTGGGTGAGCAAAAACAGGAAGGCA
AAATGCCGCAAAAAAGGGAATAAGGGCGACACGGAAATGTTGAATACTCATACTCTTCCTTTTTCAATCA
TGATTGAAGCATTTATCAGGGTTATTGTCTCATGAGCGGATACATATTTGAATGTATTTAGAAAAATAAA
CAAATAGGTCATGACCAAAATCCCTTAACGTGAGTTTTCGTTCCACTGAGCGTCAGACCCCGTAGAAAAG
ATCAAAGGATCTTCTTGAGATCCTTTTTTTCTGCGCGTAATCTGCTGCTTGCAAACAAAAAAACCACCGC
TACCAGCGGTGGTTTGTTTGCCGGATCAAGAGCTACCAACTCTTTTTCCGAAGGTAACTGGCTTCAGCAG
AGCGCAGATACCAAATACTGTCCTTCTAGTGTAGCCGTAGTTAGGCCACCACTTCAAGAACTCTGTAGCA
CCGCCTACATACCTCGCTCTGCTAATCCTGTTACCAGTGGCTGCTGCCAGTGGCGATAAGTCGTGTCTTA
CCGGGTTGGACTCAAGACGATAGTTACCGGATAAGGCGCAGCGGTCGGGCTGAACGGGGGGTTCGTGCAC
ACAGCCCAGCTTGGAGCGAACGACCTACACCGAACTGAGATACCTACAGCGTGAGCTATGAGAAAGCGCC
ACGCTTCCCGAAGGGAGAAAGGCGGACAGGTATCCGGTAAGCGGCAGGGTCGGAACAGGAGAGCGCACGA
GGGAGCTTCCAGGGGGAAACGCCTGGTATCTTTATAGTCCTGTCGGGTTTCGCCACCTCTGACTTGAGCG
TCGATTTTTGTGATGCTCGTCAGGGGGGCGGAGCCTATGGAAAAACGCCAGCAACGCGGCCTTTTTACGG
TTCCTGGCCTTTTGCTGGCCTTTTGCTCACATGTTCTTTCCTGCGTTATCCCCTGATTCTGTGGATAACC
GTATTACCGCCTTTGAGTGAGCTGATACCGCTCGCCGCAGCCGAACGACCGAGCGCAGCGAGTCAGTGAG
CGAGGAAGCGGAAGAGCGCCTGATGCGGTATTTTCTCCTTACGCATCTGTGCGGTATTTCACACCGCAAT
GGTGCACTCTCAGTACAATCTGCTCTGATGCCGCATAGTTAAGCCAGTATACACTCCGCTATCGCTACGT
GACTGGGTCATGGCTGCGCCCCGACACCCGCCAACACCCGCTGACGCGCCCTGACGGGCTTGTCTGCTCC
CGGCATCCGCTTACAGACAAGCTGTGACCGTCTCCGGGAGCTGCATGTGTCAGAGGTTTTCACCGTCATC
ACCGAAACGCGCGAGGCAGCTGCGGTAAAGCTCATCAGCGTGGTCGTGAAGCGATTCACAGATGTCTGCC
TGTTCATCCGCGTCCAGCTCGTTGAGTTTCTCCAGAAGCGTTAATGTCTGGCTTCTGATAAAGCGGGCCA
TGTTAAGGGCGGTTTTTTCCTGTTTGGTCACTGATGCCTCCGTGTAAGGGGGATTTCTGTTCATGGGGGT
AATGATACCGATGAAACGAGAGAGGATGCTCACGATACGGGTTACTGATGATGAACATGCCCGGTTACTG
GAACGTTGTGAGGGTAAACAACTGGCGGTATGGATGCGGCGGGACCAGAGAAAAATCACTCAGGGTCAAT
GCCAGCGCTTCGTTAATACAGATGTAGGTGTTCCACAGGGTAGCCAGCAGCATCCTGCGATGCAGATCCG
GAACATAATGGTGCAGGGCGCTGACTTCCGCGTTTCCAGACTTTACGAAACACGGAAACCGAAGACCATT
CATGTTGTTGCTCAGGTCGCAGACGTTTTGCAGCAGCAGTCGCTTCACGTTCGCTCGCGTATCGGTGATT
CATTCTGCTAACCAGTAAGGCAACCCCGCCAGCCTAGCCGGGTCCTCAACGACAGGAGCACGATCATGCT
AGTCATGCCCCGCGCCCACCGGAAGGAGCTGACTGGGTTGAAGGCTCTCAAGGGCATCGGTCGAGATCCC
GGTGCCTAATGAGTGAGCTAACTTACATTAATTGCGTTGCGCTCACTGCCCGCTTTCCAGTCGGGAAACC
TGTCGTGCCAGCTGCATTAATGAATCGGCCAACGCGCGGGGAGAGGCGGTTTGCGTATTGGGCGCCAGGG
TGGTTTTTCTTTTCACCAGTGAGACGGGCAACAGCTGATTGCCCTTCACCGCCTGGCCCTGAGAGAGTTG
CAGCAAGCGGTCCACGCTGGTTTGCCCCAGCAGGCGAAAATCCTGTTTGATGGTGGTTAACGGCGGGATA
TAACATGAGCTGTCTTCGGTATCGTCGTATCCCACTACCGAGATGTCCGCACCAACGCGCAGCCCGGACT
CGGTAATGGCGCGCATTGCGCCCAGCGCCATCTGATCGTTGGCAACCAGCATCGCAGTGGGAACGATGCC
CTCATTCAGCATTTGCATGGTTTGTTGAAAACCGGACATGGCACTCCAGTCGCCTTCCCGTTCCGCTATC
GGCTGAATTTGATTGCGAGTGAGATATTTATGCCAGCCAGCCAGACGCAGACGCGCCGAGACAGAACTTA
ATGGGCCCGCTAACAGCGCGATTTGCTGGTGACCCAATGCGACCAGATGCTCCACGCCCAGTCGCGTACC
GTCTTCATGGGAGAAAATAATACTGTTGATGGGTGTCTGGTCAGAGACATCAAGAAATAACGCCGGAACA
TTAGTGCAGGCAGCTTCCACAGCAATGGCATCCTGGTCATCCAGCGGATAGTTAATGATCAGCCCACTGA
CGCGTTGCGCGAGAAGATTGTGCACCGCCGCTTTACAGGCTTCGACGCCGCTTCGTTCTACCATCGACAC
CACCACGCTGGCACCCAGTTGATCGGCGCGAGATTTAATCGCCGCGACAATTTGCGACGGCGCGTGCAGG
GCCAGACTGGAGGTGGCAACGCCAATCAGCAACGACTGTTTGCCCGCCAGTTGTTGTGCCACGCGGTTGG
GAATGTAATTCAGCTCCGCCATCGCCGCTTCCACTTTTTCCCGCGTTTTCGCAGAAACGTGGCTGGCCTG
GTTCACCACGCGGGAAACGGTCTGATAAGAGACACCGGCATACTCTGCGACATCGTATAACGTTACTGGT
TTCACATTCACCACCCTGAATTGACTCTCTTCCGGGCGCTATCATGCCATACCGCGAAAGGTTTTGCGCC
ATTCGATGGTGTCCGGGATCTCGACGCTCTCCCTTATGCGACTCCTGCATTAGGAAGCAGCCCAGTAGTA
GGTTGAGGCCGTTGAGCACCGCCGCCGCAAGGAATGGTGCATGCAAGGAGATGGCGCCCAACAGTCCCCC
GGCCACGGGGCCTGCCACCATACCCACGCCGAAACAAGCGCTCATGAGCCCGAAGTGGCGAGCCCGATCT
TCCCCATCGGTGATGTCGGCGATATAGGCGCCAGCAACCGCACCTGTGGCGCCGGTGATGCCGGCCACGA
TGCGTCCGGCGTAGAGGATCGAGATCGATCTCGATCCCGCGAAATTAATACGACTCACTATAGGGGAATT
GTGAGCGGATAACAATTCCCCTCTAGAAATAAT
Features (pLannotate 1.2.2; 20 found; start..end, strand, type, name):
      1..23      +  RBS            RBS: efficient ribosome binding site from bacteriophage T7 gene 10 (Olins and Rangwala, 1989)
    207..704     +  CDS            HOXA13 (fragment): HXA13_HUMAN - Also known as HOX1J. Experimental evidence at protein level: Swiss-Prot protein existence level 1. Sequence-specific transcription factor which is part of a developmental regulatory system that provides cells with specific positional identities on the anterior-posterior axis. From Homo sapiens (Human).
    720..1427    +  CDS            mCherry: mCherry is a basic (constitutively fluorescent) red fluorescent protein published in 2004, derived from Discosoma sp.. It is reported to be a very rapidly-maturing monomer with low acid sensitivity.
   1455..1496    +  CDS            S-Tag (fragment): affinity and epitope tag derived from pancreatic ribonuclease A
   1526..1543    +  CDS            SET1 (fragment): solubility-enhancement tag derived from T7 phage gene 10B
   1551..1598    +  terminator     T7 terminator: transcription terminator for bacteriophage T7 RNA polymerase
   1635..2090    +  rep_origin     f1 ori (sequence partly withheld): f1 bacteriophage origin of replication; arrow indicates direction of (+) strand synthesis
   2205..3065    -  CDS            AmpR: β-lactamase; bla; confers resistance to ampicillin, carbenicillin, and related antibiotics
   3066..3158    -  promoter       AmpR promoter: bla
   3239..3827    +  rep_origin     ori: high-copy-number ColE1/pMB1/pBR322/pUC origin of replication
   4013..4152    -  misc_feature   bom: basis of mobility region from pBR322
   4254..4445    -  CDS            rop: Rop protein, which maintains plasmids at low copy number; rop
   4462..4842    +  CDS            YPB1_ECOLX: Protein predicted: Swiss-Prot protein existence level 4. From Escherichia coli.
   4904..4968    -  CDS            TcR (fragment): tetracycline efflux protein; tet; confers resistance to tetracycline
   4983..5004    -  protein_bind   CAP binding site: CAP binding activates transcription in the presence of cAMP. E. coli catabolite activator protein
   5017..6099    -  CDS            lacI: lac repressor; lacI; The lac repressor binds to the lac operator to inhibit transcription in E. coli. This inhibition can be relieved by adding lactose or isopropyl-β-D-thiogalactopyranoside (IPTG).
   6100..6177    -  promoter       lacI promoter: lacI
   6185..6464    -  CDS            TcR (fragment): tetracycline efflux protein; tet; confers resistance to tetracycline
   6490..6508    +  promoter       T7 promoter: promoter for bacteriophage T7 RNA polymerase
   6509..6533    +  protein_bind   lac operator: The lac repressor binds to the lac operator to inhibit transcription in E. coli. This inhibition can be relieved by adding lactose or isopropyl-β-D-thiogalactopyranoside (IPTG). lac repressor encoded by lacI
