[The description below was written by a language model from this plasmid's Addgene catalogue record and pLannotate feature annotations shown in this document.]
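Description:
pET-45b-HOXA13(+7A)-IDR-mCherry is a bacterial expression plasmid built on the pET-45(b+) backbone for producing a recombinant fusion of a human HOXA13 fragment with mCherry in E. coli. It is maintained through a pBR322-type ColE1 origin together with the rop gene and bom region, consistent with its listing as low copy, and is selected with ampicillin via the β-lactamase gene. An f1 origin is also present, as are short non-functional remnants of the tetracycline resistance gene inherited from the pBR322 lineage.

Expression is driven by a T7 promoter followed directly by a lac operator and the T7 gene 10 ribosome binding site, with a plasmid-borne lacI gene supplying repressor. Transcription therefore requires a host that provides T7 RNA polymerase and is induced with IPTG, ending at the T7 terminator. The coding region comprises the intrinsically disordered region (IDR) of HOXA13 carrying an expanded alanine repeat (recorded as +7A, seven additional alanines), followed by mCherry. The catalogue describes the product as 6xHis-tagged, which would allow metal-affinity purification, although the feature table does not annotate the His tag itself. Fragmentary S-tag and solubility-tag annotations lie downstream of mCherry; the record does not say whether they are translated as part of the protein.

The red fluorescent fusion allows the purified protein to be visualised directly. Given the associated publication on transcriptional condensates in repeat expansion disease, the construct is suited to in vitro study of how alanine repeat expansion alters the behaviour of the HOXA13 IDR, though the record itself states only bacterial expression as its purpose.
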