Addgene plasmid #145285: pET-45b-HOXA13(+7A)-IDR-mCherry
Purpose: Bacterial Expression of 6xHis HOXA13(+7A)IDR mCherry Fusion Protein
Depositing lab: Denes Hnisz. Depositing organization: Max Planck Institute for Molecular Genetics. Publication: Unblending of Transcriptional Condensates in Human Repeat Expansion Disease. Basu S, Mackowiak SD, Niskanen H, Knezevic D, Asimi V, Grosswendt S, Geertsema H, Ali S, Jerkovic I, Ewers H, Mundlos S, Meissner A, Ibrahim DM, Hnisz D. Cell. 2020 May 28;181(5):1062-1079.e30. doi: 10.1016/j.cell.2020.04.018. Epub 2020 May 7. PubMed 32386547.
Backbone
  Vector backbone: pET-45(b+)
  Vector type: Bacterial Expression
Growth in bacteria
  Bacterial resistance: Ampicillin, 100 μg/mL
  Growth temperature: 37°C
  Growth strain: NEB Stable
  Copy number: Low Copy
Gene/Insert
  Gene/Insert name: HOXA13(+7A)-IDR
  Species: H. sapiens (human)
  Mutation: A-repeat expanded
  Entrez Gene: HOXA13 (a.k.a. HOX1, HOX1J)
  Cloning method: Restriction Enzyme; 5′ cloning site Unknown (unknown if destroyed)
Terms and licenses: Academic/Nonprofit Terms; Industry Terms: Not Available to Industry
How to cite: pET-45b-HOXA13(+7A)-IDR-mCherry was a gift from Denes Hnisz (Addgene plasmid # 145285 ; http://n2t.net/addgene:145285 ; RRID:Addgene_145285)
